Addgene plasmid #50648: pHIS3p:CloverGFP-Tub1+3'UTR::TRP1
Depositing lab: Wei-Lih Lee. Depositing organization: University of Massachusetts, Amherst. Publication: Improved Plasmids for Fluorescent Protein Tagging of Microtubules in Saccharomyces cerevisiae. Markus SM, Omer S, Baranowski K, Lee WL. Traffic. 2015 Jul;16(7):773-86. doi: 10.1111/tra.12276. Epub 2015 Apr 28. PubMed 25711127.
Backbone
  Vector backbone: pFA6a
  Vector type: Yeast Expression
  Selectable markers: TRP1
Growth in bacteria
  Bacterial resistance: Ampicillin, 100 μg/mL
  Growth temperature: 37°C
  Growth strain: DH5alpha
  Copy number: High Copy
Gene/Insert
  Gene/Insert name: CloverGFP-Tub1 (alt name: CloverGFP-a-tubulin)
  Species: S. cerevisiae (budding yeast)
  Insert size (bp): 2183
  Promoter: HIS3p
  Tag / fusion protein: CloverGFP (N terminal on insert)
  Cloning method: Restriction Enzyme; 5′ cloning site XhoI (not destroyed); 3′ cloning site SalI (not destroyed)
  Sequencing primers: 5′ T7; 3′ SP6
Terms and licenses: Academic/Nonprofit Terms; Industry Terms: Not Available to Industry
How to cite: pHIS3p:CloverGFP-Tub1+3'UTR::TRP1 was a gift from Wei-Lih Lee (Addgene plasmid # 50648 ; http://n2t.net/addgene:50648 ; RRID:Addgene_50648)
