[The description below was written by a language model from this plasmid's Addgene catalogue record and pLannotate feature annotations shown in this document.]
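Description:
pHIS3p:CloverGFP-Tub1+3'UTR::TRP1 is a yeast expression plasmid built on the pFA6a backbone for fluorescently labelling microtubules in Saccharomyces cerevisiae. In E. coli it is maintained as a high-copy plasmid through a ColE1/pUC-type origin and selected with ampicillin via the β-lactamase gene. No yeast replication origin (2μ or CEN/ARS) appears in the feature table, which is consistent with a plasmid intended to integrate into the yeast genome rather than replicate episomally, although the record does not state the integration strategy or target locus. Selection in yeast relies on the TRP1 auxotrophic marker, carried with its own promoter, which restores tryptophan prototrophy in trp1 strains.

The payload is a fusion of the green/yellow fluorescent protein Clover to the N-terminus of Tub1, the budding yeast α-tubulin, driven by the S. cerevisiae HIS3 promoter. The annotated Clover and TUB1 coding regions are separated by a gap of roughly 150 bp that the table leaves unannotated; it may hold linker sequence and the start of TUB1, including its intron, but the record does not say. Downstream of TUB1 lies native 3'UTR sequence, as the name indicates, and it extends far enough to include a short fragment annotated as the ALO1 gene. The insert was cloned between XhoI and SalI sites, both retained. T7 and SP6 promoters flank the combined marker and expression region and serve as sequencing primer sites. The small rop, lacI and bom fragments are backbone remnants with no evident function.

The plasmid belongs to a set of improved tools for fluorescent protein tagging of yeast microtubules, suited to live-cell imaging of spindle and cytoplasmic microtubule dynamics.
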