Features (pLannotate 1.2.2; 16 found; start..end, strand, type, name):
     88..123     -  CDS            rop (fragment): Rop protein, which maintains plasmids at low copy number; rop
    218..322     +  promoter       AmpR promoter: bla
    323..1183    +  CDS            AmpR: β-lactamase; bla; confers resistance to ampicillin, carbenicillin, and related antibiotics
   1354..1942    +  rep_origin     ori: high-copy-number ColE1/pMB1/pBR322/pUC origin of replication
   2125..2178    +  CDS            lacI (fragment): lac repressor; lacI; The lac repressor binds to the lac operator to inhibit transcription in E. coli. This inhibition can be relieved by adding lactose or isopropyl-β-D-thiogalactopyranoside (IPTG).
   2200..2218    +  promoter       T7 promoter: promoter for bacteriophage T7 RNA polymerase
   2254..2298    +  misc_feature   bom (fragment): basis of mobility region from pBR322
   2436..2583    +  promoter       TRP1 promoter: S. cerevisiae TRP1
   2584..3258    +  CDS            TRP1: phosphoribosylanthranilate isomerase, required for tryptophan biosynthesis; S. cerevisiae TRP1; yeast auxotrophic marker
   3309..3360    +  misc_feature   bom (fragment): basis of mobility region from pBR322
   3423..3609    +  promoter       HIS3 promoter: S. cerevisiae HIS3
   3616..4332    +  CDS            Clover: Clover is a basic (constitutively fluorescent) green/yellow fluorescent protein published in 2012, derived from Aequorea victoria. It is reported to be a rapidly-maturing weak dimer with high acid sensitivity.
   4479..5795    +  CDS            TUB1: TBA1_YEAST - Experimental evidence at protein level: Swiss-Prot protein existence level 1. Tubulin is the major constituent of microtubules. It binds two moles of GTP, one at an exchangeable site on the beta chain and one at a non-exchangeable site on the alpha chain. From Saccharomyces cerevisiae (strain ATCC 204508 / S288c) (Baker's yeast).
   6368..6433    +  CDS            ALO1 (fragment): ALO_YEAST - Experimental evidence at protein level: Swiss-Prot protein existence level 1. Can oxidize L-gulono-1,4-lactone as well as D-arabinono-1,4- lactone and L-galactono-1,4-lactone. From Saccharomyces cerevisiae (strain ATCC 204508 / S288c) (Baker's yeast).
   6457..6475    -  promoter       SP6 promoter: promoter for bacteriophage SP6 RNA polymerase
   6538..6589    -  misc_feature   bom (fragment): basis of mobility region from pBR322
>Addgene plasmid #50648 | pHIS3p:CloverGFP-Tub1+3'UTR::TRP1 | depositor full sequence | sequence record 75763 | Full Sequence
AACACCCGCTGACGCGCCCTGACGGGCTTGTCTGCTCCCGGCATCCGCTTACAGACAAGCTGTGACCGTC
TCCGGGAGCTGCATGTGTCAGAGGTTTTCACCGTCATCACCGAAACGCGCGAGACGAAAGGGCCTCGTGA
TACGCCTATTTTTATAGGTTAATGTCATGATAATAATGGTTTCTTAGACGTCAGGTGGCACTTTTCGGGG
AAATGTGCGCGGAACCCCTATTTGTTTATTTTTCTAAATACATTCAAATATGTATCCGCTCATGAGACAA
TAACCCTGATAAATGCTTCAATAATATTGAAAAAGGAAGAGTATGAGTATTCAACATTTCCGTGTCGCCC
TTATTCCCTTTTTTGCGGCATTTTGCCTTCCTGTTTTTGCTCACCCAGAAACGCTGGTGAAAGTAAAAGA
TGCTGAAGATCAGTTGGGTGCACGAGTGGGTTACATCGAACTGGATCTCAACAGCGGTAAGATCCTTGAG
AGTTTTCGCCCCGAAGAACGTTTTCCAATGATGAGCACTTTTAAAGTTCTGCTATGTGGCGCGGTATTAT
CCCGTATTGACGCCGGGCAAGAGCAACTCGGTCGCCGCATACACTATTCTCAGAATGACTTGGTTGAGTA
CTCACCAGTCACAGAAAAGCATCTTACGGATGGCATGACAGTAAGAGAATTATGCAGTGCTGCCATAACC
ATGAGTGATAACACTGCGGCCAACTTACTTCTGACAACGATCGGAGGACCGAAGGAGCTAACCGCTTTTT
TGCACAACATGGGGGATCATGTAACTCGCCTTGATCGTTGGGAACCGGAGCTGAATGAAGCCATACCAAA
CGACGAGCGTGACACCACGATGCCTGTAGCAATGGCAACAACGTTGCGCAAACTATTAACTGGCGAACTA
CTTACTCTAGCTTCCCGGCAACAATTAATAGACTGGATGGAGGCGGATAAAGTTGCAGGACCACTTCTGC
GCTCGGCCCTTCCGGCTGGCTGGTTTATTGCTGATAAATCTGGAGCCGGTGAGCGTGGGTCTCGCGGTAT
CATTGCAGCACTGGGGCCAGATGGTAAGCCCTCCCGTATCGTAGTTATCTACACGACGGGGAGTCAGGCA
ACTATGGATGAACGAAATAGACAGATCGCTGAGATAGGTGCCTCACTGATTAAGCATTGGTAACTGTCAG
ACCAAGTTTACTCATATATACTTTAGATTGATTTAAAACTTCATTTTTAATTTAAAAGGATCTAGGTGAA
GATCCTTTTTGATAATCTCATGACCAAAATCCCTTAACGTGAGTTTTCGTTCCACTGAGCGTCAGACCCC
GTAGAAAAGATCAAAGGATCTTCTTGAGATCCTTTTTTTCTGCGCGTAATCTGCTGCTTGCAAACAAAAA
AACCACCGCTACCAGCGGTGGTTTGTTTGCCGGATCAAGAGCTACCAACTCTTTTTCCGAAGGTAACTGG
CTTCAGCAGAGCGCAGATACCAAATACTGTCCTTCTAGTGTAGCCGTAGTTAGGCCACCACTTCAAGAAC
TCTGTAGCACCGCCTACATACCTCGCTCTGCTAATCCTGTTACCAGTGGCTGCTGCCAGTGGCGATAAGT
CGTGTCTTACCGGGTTGGACTCAAGACGATAGTTACCGGATAAGGCGCAGCGGTCGGGCTGAACGGGGGG
TTCGTGCACACAGCCCAGCTTGGAGCGAACGACCTACACCGAACTGAGATACCTACAGCGTGAGCATTGA
GAAAGCGCCACGCTTCCCGAAGGGAGAAAGGCGGACAGGTATCCGGTAAGCGGCAGGGTCGGAACAGGAG
AGCGCACGAGGGAGCTTCCAGGGGGAAACGCCTGGTATCTTTATAGTCCTGTCGGGTTTCGCCACCTCTG
ACTTGAGCGTCGATTTTTGTGATGCTCGTCAGGGGGGCGGAGCCTATGGAAAAACGCCAGCAACGCGGCC
TTTTTACGGTTCCTGGCCTTTTGCTGGCCTTTTGCTCACATGTTCTTTCCTGCGTTATCCCCTGATTCTG
TGGATAACCGTATTACCGCCTTTGAGTGAGCTGATACCGCTCGCCGCAGCCGAACGACCGAGCGCAGCGA
GTCAGTGAGCGAGGAAGCGGAAGAGCGCCCAATACGCAAACCGCCTCTCCCCGCGCGTTGGCCGATTCAT
TAATGCAGGTTAACCTGGCTTATCGAAATTAATACGACTCACTATAGGGAGACCGGCAGATCCGCGGCCG
CATAGGCCACTAGTTAACTATGCGGCATCAGAGCAGATTGTACTGAGAGTGCACCATAGATCACGACATT
ACTATATATATAATATAGGAAGCATTTAATAGAACAGCATCGTAATATATGTGTACTTTGCAGTTATGAC
GCCAGATGGCAGTAGTGGAAGATATTCTTTATTGAAAAATAGCTTGTCACCTTACGTACAATCTTGATCC
GGAGCTTTTCTTTTTTTGCCGATTAAGAATTAATTCGGTCGAAAAAAGAAAAGGAGAGGGCCAAGAGGGA
GGGCATTGGTGACTATTGAGCACGTGAGTATACGTGATTAAGCACACAAAGGCAGCTTGGAGTATGTCTG
TTATTAATTTCACAGGTAGTTCTGGTCCATTGGTGAAAGTTTGCGGCTTGCAGAGCACAGAGGCCGCAGA
ATGTGCTCTAGATTCCGATGCTGACTTGCTGGGTATTATATGTGTGCCCAATAGAAAGAGAACAATTGAC
CCGGTTATTGCAAGGAAAATTTCAAGTCTTGTAAAAGCATATAAAAATAGTTCAGGCACTCCGAAATACT
TGGTTGGCGTGTTTCGTAATCAACCTAAGGAGGATGTTTTGGCTCTGGTCAATGATTACGGCATTGATAT
CGTCCAACTGCATGGAGATGAGTCGTGGCAAGAATACCAAGAGTTCCTCGGTTTGCCAGTTATTAAAAGA
CTCGTATTTCCAAAAGACTGCAACATACTACTCAGTGCAGCTTCACAGAAACCTCATTCGTTTATTCCCT
TGTTTGATTCAGAAGCAGGTGGGACAGGTGAACTTTTGGATTGGAACTCGATTTCTGACTGGGTTGGAAG
GCAAGAGAGCCCCGAAAGCTTACATTTTATGTTAGCTGGTGGACTGACGCCAGAAAATGTTGGTGATGCG
CTTAGATTAAATGGCGTTATTGGTGTTGATGTAAGCGGAGGTGTGGAGACAAATGGTGTAAAAGACTCTA
ACAAAATAGCAAATTTCGTCAAAAATGCTAAGAAATAGGTTATTACTGAGTAGTATTTATTTAAGTATTG
TTTGTGCACTTGCCGATCTATGCGGTGTGAAATACCGCACAGATGCGTAAGGAGAAAATACCGCATCAGG
GGCGCGCCTTAATTAACCACTAAAGGGAACAAAAGCTGGTACCCTATTACTCTTGGCCTCCTCTAGTACA
CTCTATATTTTTTTATGCCTCGGTAATGATTTTCATTTTTTTTTTCCACCTAGCGGATGACTCTTTTTTT
TTCTTAGCGATTGGCATTATCACATAATGAATTATACATTATATAAAGTAATGTGATTTCTTCGAAGAAT
ATACTAAAAAATGAGCAGGCAAGATAAACGAAGGCAAAGCTCGAGATGGTGAGCAAGGGCGAGGAGCTGT
TCACCGGGGTGGTGCCCATCCTGGTCGAGCTGGACGGCGACGTAAACGGCCACAAGTTCAGCGTCCGCGG
CGAGGGCGAGGGCGATGCCACCAACGGCAAGCTGACCCTGAAGTTCATCTGCACCACCGGCAAGCTGCCC
GTGCCCTGGCCCACCCTCGTGACCACCTTCGGCTACGGCGTGGCCTGCTTCAGCCGCTACCCCGACCACA
TGAAGCAGCACGACTTCTTCAAGTCCGCCATGCCCGAAGGCTACGTCCAGGAGCGCACCATCTCTTTCAA
GGACGACGGTACCTACAAGACCCGCGCCGAGGTGAAGTTCGAGGGCGACACCCTGGTGAACCGCATCGAG
CTGAAGGGCATCGACTTCAAGGAGGACGGCAACATCCTGGGGCACAAGCTGGAGTACAACTTCAACAGCC
ACAACGTCTATATCACGGCCGACAAGCAGAAGAACGGCATCAAGGCTAACTTCAAGATCCGCCACAACGT
TGAGGACGGCAGCGTGCAGCTCGCCGACCACTACCAGCAGAACACCCCCATCGGCGACGGCCCCGTGCTG
CTGCCCGACAACCACTACCTGAGCCATCAGTCCGCCCTGAGCAAAGACCCCAACGAGAAGCGCGATCACA
TGGTCCTGCTGGAGTTCGTGACCGCCGCCGGGATTACACATGGCATGGACGAGCTGTACAAGGGATCCAT
GAGAGAAGTTATTAGTATTAATGGTATGTTCGATTTGCCCGTCCAGGCTAGATCTTTTTTTTGTTAGTTC
ATTTTGGCGTTTCATCTTTCATTACTAACTTCAACGCAAAATTTTTTTTTTTTTGATTTCTCTTTACAGT
CGGTCAAGCTGGTTGTCAGATTGGTAATGCCTGTTGGGAATTATATTCCCTTGAGCACGGTATTAAGCCG
GATGGACATCTAGAAGATGGCCTTTCAAAGCCGAAGGGAGGAGAAGAGGGTTTCTCCACGTTTTTCCATG
AAACCGGCTACGGTAAGTTCGTTCCAAGGGCTATTTACGTGGATTTAGAGCCCAACGTTATTGACGAAGT
CCGTAACGGTCCTTACAAGGACTTGTTCCATCCAGAACAGTTGATCAGTGGTAAGGAGGACGCGGCTAAT
AATTATGCAAGAGGCCATTACACCGTTGGTAGAGAAATTTTGGGCGATGTTCTGGATAGGATTAGAAAAC
TGGCAGACCAATGTGATGGGTTACAAGGGTTCTTGTTTACCCATTCTCTTGGTGGTGGTACTGGTTCCGG
TCTAGGGTCCTTACTGTTGGAAGAACTATCCGCTGAATACGGTAAGAAATCCAAGCTGGAATTTGCCGTA
TACCCTGCTCCACAAGTGTCTACTTCTGTGGTTGAGCCTTACAACACAGTTTTAACTACACATACTACAT
TGGAACATGCAGATTGTACTTTCATGGTCGATAATGAGGCTATTTACGACATGTGCAAAAGAAACTTGGA
TATCCCAAGACCAAGCTTTGCAAACTTAAACAACCTAATTGCTCAAGTGGTATCATCTGTTACAGCATCA
TTGAGATTCGACGGTTCATTAAATGTAGATTTGAACGAATTTCAAACCAATTTGGTTCCATATCCAAGAA
TTCATTTCCCCTTAGTTTCATATTCTCCAGTCTTATCCAAATCAAAGGCATTCCATGAGTCCAACTCTGT
GTCAGAAATTACAAACGCTTGTTTTGAACCTGGTAACCAGATGGTCAAGTGTGATCCAAGAGATGGTAAA
TACATGGCTACTTGTCTGTTATACAGGGGTGATGTGGTAACAAGAGATGTTCAAAGAGCTGTCGAGCAGG
TGAAAAACAAGAAGACCGTCCAATTGGTTGATTGGTGTCCAACTGGTTTCAAGATCGGTATTTGCTACGA
ACCTCCAACTGCCACACCAAACTCACAATTGGCCACTGTGGATAGGGCCGTCTGTATGTTGTCAAATACC
ACATCCATTGCTGAGGCTTGGAAGAGAATCGATAGAAAATTCGATTTAATGTATGCCAAACGTGCTTTCG
TCCACTGGTATGTCGGTGAAGGTATGGAAGAAGGTGAATTCACCGAAGCTAGAGAAGATTTGGCTGCTTT
AGAAAGAGATTACATCGAAGTGGGTGCCGACTCATACGCTGAGGAAGAGGAATTTTAAGGTTCACTCTCG
CCCCCAACCTCCTTATCCTTTCTATATTTCAAGTATATTGTAAAAAAAAAAATTCCCCCTACTGTTATAT
CTCTTTGGTGATATCTTATCTATAATCTACTTATTATATTTCTCTAATATCTATGTACAAAAAATAAAAA
AAAAAACCATTCTCCTTCTCTAACCTGCATTTGATGAAAGCTTAGTAAGTCTCATCGTAGTTGATGGGCC
AAAGACATTTGTACTTGTTTCATCAGATTCTTACATCACCCATTTCCATGATTATTTCACGGATTTCATT
AGTAATTGCATTTTTGTATCCCTAGTTCCTTTTCTCCCGCCTTGCCGTCGAATTGAAAAAAAAAATGGAA
ATGAGGACATCTTCCATTGATATCCAGGACAAAGCAAGAGTAGAAGTAACTATTAGCAAGGAGAATTCCA
AAAATAGTGAACTTCAAGGTAAGCAGATCTATAGTTTCAATATCTGATTTTCTGCTTTTCAAAACTTAAA
ATTCATTAGAAGGTAAAACAAGAACCCGTAAAATTAAAGTTACCGATATTATCAGGTTTTTCACCCCATG
TCTACTATCCCATTTAGAAAGAACTATGTGTTCAAAAACTGGGCCGGTCGACCTGCAGCGTACGAAGCTT
CAGCTGGCGGCCGCGTTCTATAGTGTCACCTAAATCGTATGTGTATGATACATAAGGTTATGTATTAATT
GTAGCCGCGTTCTAACGACAATATGTCCATATGGTGCACTCTCAGTACAATCTGCTCTGATGCCGCATAG
TTAAGCCAGCCCCGACACCCGCC
