>Addgene plasmid #50648 | pHIS3p:CloverGFP-Tub1+3'UTR::TRP1 | addgene partial sequence | sequence record 76878 | T7 5'-TAATACGACTCACTATAGGG-3'
GGCCACTAGTTAACTATGCGGCATCAGAGCAGATTGTACTGAGAGTGCACCATAGATCACGACATTACTA
TATATATAATATAGGAAGCATTTAATAGAACAGCATCGTAATATATGTGTACTTTGCAGTTATGACGCCA
GATGGCAGTAGTGGAAGATATTCTTTATTGAAAAATAGCTTGTCACCTTACGTACAATCTTGATCCGGAG
CTTTTCTTTTTTTGCCGATTAAGAATTAATTCGGTCGAAAAAAGAAAAGGAGAGGGCCAAGAGGGAGGGC
ATTGGTGACTATTGAGCACGTGAGTATACGTGATTAAGCACACAAAGGCAGCTTGGAGTATGTCTGTTAT
TAATTTCACAGGTAGTTCTGGTCCATTGGTGAAAGTTTGCGGCTTGCAGAGCACAGAGGCCGCAGAATGT
GCTCTAGATTCCGATGCTGACTTGCTGGGTATTATATGTGTGCCCAATAGAAAGAGAACAATTGACCCGG
TTATTGCAAGGAAAATTTCAAGTCTTGTAAAAGCATATAAAAATAGTTCAGGCACTCCGAAATACTTGGT
TGGCGTGTTTCGTAATCAACCTAAGGAGGATGTTTTGGCTCTGGTCAATGATTACGGCATTGATATCGTC
CAACTGCATGGAGATGAGTCGTGGCAAGAATACCAAGAGTTCCTCGGTTTGCCAGTTATTAAAAGACTCG
TATTTCCAAAAGACTGCAACATACTACTCAGTGCAGCTTCACAGAAACCTCATTCGTTTATTCCCTTGTT
TGATTCAGAAGCAGGTGGGACAGGTGAACTTTTGGATTGGAACTCGATTTCTGACTGGGTTGGAAGGCAA
GAGAGCCCCGAAAGCTTACATTTTATGTTAGCTGGTGGACTGACGCCAGAAAATGTTGGTGATGCGCTTA
GATTAAATGGCGTTATTGGTGTTGATGTAAGCGGAGGTGTGGA
