>Addgene plasmid #50648 | pHIS3p:CloverGFP-Tub1+3'UTR::TRP1 | addgene partial sequence | sequence record 76879 | yTUB1-R 5'-TTGCGTTGAAGTTAGTAATGAAAGA-3'
GTAATCCCGGCGGCGGTCACGAACTCCAGCAGGACCATGTGATCGCGCTTCTCGTTGGGGTCTTTGCTCA
GGGCGGACTGATGGCTCAGGTAGTGGTTGTCGGGCAGCAGCACGGGGCCGTCGCCGATGGGGGTGTTCTG
CTGGTAGTGGTCGGCGAGCTGCACGCTGCCGTCCTCAACGTTGTGGCGGATCTTGAAGTTAGCCTTGATG
CCGTTCTTCTGCTTGTCGGCCGTGATATAGACGTTGTGGCTGTTGAAGTTGTACTCCAGCTTGTGCCCCA
GGATGTTGCCGTCCTCCTTGAAGTCGATGCCCTTCAGCTCGATGCGGTTCACCAGGGTGTCGCCCTCGAA
CTTCACCTCGGCGCGGGTCTTGTAGGTACCGTCGTCCTTGAAAGAGATGGTGCGCTCCTGGACGTAGCCT
TCGGGCATGGCGGACTTGAAGAAGTCGTGCTGCTTCATGTGGTCGGGGTAGCGGCTGAAGCAGGCCACGC
CGTAGCCGAAGGTGGTCACGAGGGTGGGCCAGGGCACGGGCAGCTTGCCGGTGGTGCAGATGAACTTCAG
GGTCAGCTTGCCGTTGGTGGCATCGCCCTCGCCCTCGCCGCGGACGCTGAACTTGTGGCCGTTTACGTCG
CCGTCCAGCTCGACCAGGATGGGCACCACCCCGGTGAACAGCTCCTCGCCCTTGCTCACCATCTCGAGCT
TTGCCTTCGTTTATCTTGCCTGCTCATTTTTTAGTATATTCTTCGAAGAAATCACATTACTTTATATAAT
GTATAATTCATTATGTGATAATGCCAATCGCTAAGAAAAAAAAAGAGTCATCCGCTAGGTGGAAAAAAAA
AATGAAAATCATTACCGA
