>Addgene plasmid #50648 | pHIS3p:CloverGFP-Tub1+3'UTR::TRP1 | addgene partial sequence | sequence record 77823 | SP6 5'-ATTTAGGTGACACTATAG-3'
CTTCGTACGCTGCAGGTCGACCGGCCCAGTTTTTGAACACATAGTTCTTTCTAAATGGGATAGTAGACAT
GGGGTGAAAAACCTGATAATATCGGTAACTTTAATTTTACGGGTTCTTGTTTTACCTTCTAATGAATTTT
AAGTTTTGAAAAGCAGAAAATCAGATATTGAAACTATAGATCTGCTTACCTTGAAGTTCACTATTTTTGG
AATTCTCCTTGCTAATAGTTACTTCTACTCTTGCTTTGTCCTGGATATCAATGGAAGATGTCCTCATTTC
CATTTTTTTTTTCAATTCGACGGCAAGGCGGGAGAAAAGGAACTAGGGATACAAAAATGCAATTACTAAT
GAAATCCGTGAAATAATCATGGAAATGGGTGATGTAAGAATCTGATGAAACAAGTACAAATGTCTTTGGC
CCATCAACTACGATGAGACTTACTAAGCTTTCATCAAATGCAGGTTAGAGAAGGAGAATGGTTTTTTTTT
TTATTTTTTGTACATAGATATTAGAGAAATATAATAAGTAGATTATAGATAAGATATCACCAAAGAGATA
TAACAGTAGGGGGAATTTTTTTTTTTACAATATACTTGAAATATAGAAAGGATAAGGAGGTTGGGGGCGA
GAGTGAACCTTAAAATTCCTCTTCCTCAGCGTATGAGTCGGCACCCACTTCGATGTAATCTCTTTCTAAA
GCAGCCAAATCTTCTCTAGCTTCGGTGAATTCACCTTCTTCCATACCTTCACCGACATACCAGTGGACGA
AAGCACGTTTGGCATACATTAAATCGAATTTTCTATCGATTCTCTTCCAAGCCTCAGCAATGGATGTGGT
ATTTGACAACATACAGACGGCCCTATCCACAGTGGCCAATTGTGAGTTTGGTGTGGCAGTTGGAGGTTCG
TA
